>Addgene plasmid #236157 | EW392 CMV-TO-NZF-(GGS)x8-FRB(T2098L) (FLP-IN) | addgene full sequence | sequence record 468401 | Addgene NGS Result
CGGTAAATGGCCCGCCTGGCTGACCGCCCAACGACCCCCGCCCATTGACGTCAATAATGACGTATGTTCC
CATAGTAACGCCAATAGGGACTTTCCATTGACGTCAATGGGTGGAGTATTTACGGTAAACTGCCCACTTG
GCAGTACATCAAGTGTATCATATGCCAAGTACGCCCCCTATTGACGTCAATGACGGTAAATGGCCCGCCT
GGCATTATGCCCAGTACATGACCTTATGGGACTTTCCTACTTGGCAGTACATCTACGTATTAGTCATCGC
TATTACCATGGTGATGCGGTTTTGGCAGTACATCAATGGGCGTGGATAGCGGTTTGACTCACGGGGATTT
CCAAGTCTCCACCCCATTGACGTCAATGGGAGTTTGTTTTGGCACCAAAATCAACGGGACTTTCCAAAAT
GTCGTAACAACTCCGCCCCATTGACGCAAATGGGCGGTAGGCGTGTACGGTGGGAGGTCTATATAAGCAG
AGCTCTCCCTATCAGTGATAGAGATCTCCCTATCAGTGATAGAGATCGTCGACGAGCTCGTTTAGTGAAC
CGTCAGATCGCCTGGAGACGCCATCCACGCTGTTTTGACCTCCATAGAAGACACCGGGACCGATCCAGCC
TCCGGACTCTAGCGTTTAAACTTAAGCTTCGCCACCATGGAGGGCCAGAGCGACGAGAGAGCCCTGCTGG
ACCAGCTGCACACCCTGCTGAGCAACACCGACGCCACCGGCCTGGAGGAGATCGACAGAGCCCTGGGCAT
CCCCGAGCTGGTGAACCAGGGCCAGGCCCTGGAGCCCAAGCAGGACGGAGGCTGGGGATCTATGGCCGAG
GAATTCGTGACCCTGAAGGACGTGGGCATGGACTTCACCCTGGGCGACTGGGAGCAGCTGGGCCTGGAGC
AGGGCGACACCTTCTGGGACACCGCCCTGGACAACTGCCAGGACCTGTTCCTGCTGGACCCCCCCGGCGG
AGGAGACGGCCTTGGTTTGGGACACGAGAAGTTCCCCAGCGACCTGGACCTGGACATGTTCAACGGCAGC
CTGGAGTGCGACATGGAGAGCATCATCAGAAGCGAGCTGATGGACGCCGACGGCCTGGACTTCAACTTCG
ACAGCGCTGCTGCAGGCGGAAGCGGCGGATCTGGAGGCTCTGGCGGAAGCGGCGGATCTGGCGGAAGCGG
AGGCTCTGGCGGATCTGAGATGTGGCATGAAGGCCTGGAAGAGGCATCTCGTTTGTACTTTGGGGAAAGG
AACGTGAAAGGCATGTTTGAGGTGCTGGAGCCCTTGCATGCTATGATGGAACGGGGACCCCAGACTCTGA
AGGAAACATCCTTTAATCAGGCCTATGGTCGAGATTTAATGGAGGCCCAAGAGTGGTGCAGGAAGTACAT
GAAATCAGGGAATGTCAAGGACCTCCTCCAAGCCTGGGACCTCTATTATCATGTGTTCCGACGAATCTCA
AAGACTAGATAGGCCGCTCGAGGAGGGCCCGAACAAAAACTCATCTCAGAAGAGGATCTGAATAGCGCCG
TCGACCATCATCATAATCATCATTGAGTTTAAACCCGCTGATCAGCCTCGACTGTGCCTTCTAGTTGCCA
GCCATCTGTTGTTTGCCCCTCCCCCGTGCCTTCCTTGACCCTGGAAGGTGCCACTCCCACTGTCCTTTCC
TAATAAAATGAGGAAATTGCATCGCATTGTCTGAGTAGGTGTCATTCTATTCTGGGGGGTGGGGTGGGGC
AGGACAGCAAGGGGGAGGATTGGGAAGACAATAGCAGGCATGCTGGGGATGCGGTGGGCTCTATGGAGAT
CTATCGATGTTCTGGGGATGCGGTGGGCTCTATGGCTTCTGAGGCGGAAAGAACCAGCTGGGGCTCTAGG
GGGTATCCCC
[124 nt withheld, positions 1901-2024]
C
[91 nt withheld, positions 2026-2116]
AGGGTGATGGTTCACGTACCTAGAAGTTCCTATTCCGAAGTTCCTATTCTCTAGAAAGTATAGGAACTTC
CTTGGCCAAAAAGCCTGAACTCACCGCGACGTCTGTCGAGAAGTTTCTGATCGAAAAGTTCGACAGCGTC
TCCGACCTGATGCAGCTCTCGGAGGGCGAAGAATCTCGTGCTTTCAGCTTCGATGTAGGAGGGCGTGGAT
ATGTCCTGCGGGTAAATAGCTGCGCCGATGGTTTCTACAAAGATCGTTATGTTTATCGGCACTTTGCATC
GGCCGCGCTCCCGATTCCGGAAGTGCTTGACATTGGGGAATTCAGCGAGAGCCTGACCTATTGCATCTCC
CGCCGTGCACAGGGTGTCACGTTGCAAGACCTGCCTGAAACCGAACTGCCCGCTGTTCTGCAGCCGGTCG
CGGAGGCCATGGATGCGATCGCTGCGGCCGATCTTAGCCAGACGAGCGGGTTCGGCCCATTCGGACCGCA
AGGAATCGGTCAATACACTACATGGCGTGATTTCATATGCGCGATTGCTGATCCCCATGTGTATCACTGG
CAAACTGTGATGGACGACACCGTCAGTGCGTCCGTCGCGCAGGCTCTCGATGAGCTGATGCTTTGGGCCG
AGGACTGCCCCGAAGTCCGGCACCTCGTGCACGCGGATTTCGGCTCCAACAATGTCCTGACGGACAATGG
CCGCATAACAGCGGTCATTGACTGGAGCGAGGCGATGTTCGGGGATTCCCAATACGAGGTCGCCAACATC
TTCTTCTGGAGGCCGTGGTTGGCTTGTATGGAGCAGCAGACGCGCTACTTCGAGCGGAGGCATCCGGAGC
TTGCAGGATCGCCGCGGCTCCGGGCGTATATGCTCCGCATTGGTCTTGACCAACTCTATCAGAGCTTGGT
TGACGGCAATTTCGATGATGCAGCTTGGGCGCAGGGTCGATGCGACGCAATCGTCCGATCCGGAGCCGGG
ACTGTCGGGCGTACACAAATCGCCCGCAGAAGCGCGGCCGTCTGGACCGATGGCTGTGTAGAAGTACTCG
CCGATAGTGGAAACCGACGCCCCAGCACTCGTCCGAGGGCAAAGGAATAGCACGTACTACGAGATTTCGA
TTCCACCGCCGCCTTCTATGAAAGGTTGGGCTTCGGAATCGTTTTCCGGGACGCCGGCTGGATGATCCTC
CAGCGCGGGGATCTCATGCTGGAGTTCTTCGCCCACCCCAACTTGTTTATTGCAGCTTATAATGGTTACA
AATAAAGCAATAGCATCACAAATTTCACAAATAAAGCATTTTTTTCACTGCATTCTAGTTGTGGTTTGTC
CAAACTCATCAATGTATCTTATCATGTCTGTATACCGTCGACCTCTAGCTAGAGCTTGGCGTAATCATGG
TCATAGCTGTTTCCTGTGTGAAATTGTTATCCGCTCACAATTCCACACAACATACGAGCCGGAAGCATAA
AGTGTAAAGCCTGGGGTGCCTAATGAGTGAGCTAACTCACATTAATTGCGTTGCGCTCACTGCCCGCTTT
CCAGTCGGGAAACCTGTCGTGCCAGCTGCATTAATGAATCGGCCAACGCGCGGGGAGAGGCGGTTTGCGT
ATTGGGCGCTCTTCCGCTTCCTCGCTCACTGACTCGCTGCGCTCGGTCGTTCGGCTGCGGCGAGCGGTAT
CAGCTCACTCAAAGGCGGTAATACGGTTATCCACAGAATCAGGGGATAACGCAGGAAAGAACATGTGAGC
AAAAGGCCAGCAAAAGGCCAGGAACCGTAAAAAGGCCGCGTTGCTGGCGTTTTTCCATAGGCTCCGCCCC
CCTGACGAGCATCACAAAAATCGACGCTCAAGTCAGAGGTGGCGAAACCCGACAGGACTATAAAGATACC
AGGCGTTTCCCCCTGGAAGCTCCCTCGTGCGCTCTCCTGTTCCGACCCTGCCGCTTACCGGATACCTGTC
CGCCTTTCTCCCTTCGGGAAGCGTGGCGCTTTCTCATAGCTCACGCTGTAGGTATCTCAGTTCGGTGTAG
GTCGTTCGCTCCAAGCTGGGCTGTGTGCACGAACCCCCCGTTCAGCCCGACCGCTGCGCCTTATCCGGTA
ACTATCGTCTTGAGTCCAACCCGGTAAGACACGACTTATCGCCACTGGCAGCAGCCACTGGTAACAGGAT
TAGCAGAGCGAGGTATGTAGGCGGTGCTACAGAGTTCTTGAAGTGGTGGCCTAACTACGGCTACACTAGA
AGAACAGTATTTGGTATCTGCGCTCTGCTGAAGCCAGTTACCTTCGGAAAAAGAGTTGGTAGCTCTTGAT
CCGGCAAACAAACCACCGCTGGTAGCGGTGGTTTTTTTGTTTGCAAGCAGCAGATTACGCGCAGAAAAAA
AGGATCTCAAGAAGATCCTTTGATCTTTTCTACGGGGTCTGACGCTCAGTGGAACGAAAACTCACGTTAA
GGGATTTTGGTCATGAGATTATCAAAAAGGATCTTCACCTAGATCCTTTTAAATTAAAAATGAAGTTTTA
AATCAATCTAAAGTATATATGAGTAAACTTGGTCTGACAGTTACCAATGCTTAATCAGTGAGGCACCTAT
CTCAGCGATCTGTCTATTTCGTTCATCCATAGTTGCCTGACTCCCCGTCGTGTAGATAACTACGATACGG
GAGGGCTTACCATCTGGCCCCAGTGCTGCAATGATACCGCGAGACCCACGCTCACCGGCTCCAGATTTAT
CAGCAATAAACCAGCCAGCCGGAAGGGCCGAGCGCAGAAGTGGTCCTGCAACTTTATCCGCCTCCATCCA
GTCTATTAATTGTTGCCGGGAAGCTAGAGTAAGTAGTTCGCCAGTTAATAGTTTGCGCAACGTTGTTGCC
ATTGCTACAGGCATCGTGGTGTCACGCTCGTCGTTTGGTATGGCTTCATTCAGCTCCGGTTCCCAACGAT
CAAGGCGAGTTACATGATCCCCCATGTTGTGCAAAAAAGCGGTTAGCTCCTTCGGTCCTCCGATCGTTGT
CAGAAGTAAGTTGGCCGCAGTGTTATCACTCATGGTTATGGCAGCACTGCATAATTCTCTTACTGTCATG
CCATCCGTAAGATGCTTTTCTGTGACTGGTGAGTACTCAACCAAGTCATTCTGAGAATAGTGTATGCGGC
GACCGAGTTGCTCTTGCCCGGCGTCAATACGGGATAATACCGCGCCACATAGCAGAACTTTAAAAGTGCT
CATCATTGGAAAACGTTCTTCGGGGCGAAAACTCTCAAGGATCTTACCGCTGTTGAGATCCAGTTCGATG
TAACCCACTCGTGCACCCAACTGATCTTCAGCATCTTTTACTTTCACCAGCGTTTCTGGGTGAGCAAAAA
CAGGAAGGCAAAATGCCGCAAAAAAGGGAATAAGGGCGACACGGAAATGTTGAATACTCATACTCTTCCT
TTTTCAATATTATTGAAGCATTTATCAGGGTTATTGTCTCATGAGCGGATACATATTTGAATGTATTTAG
AAAAATAAACAAATAGGGGTTCCGCGCACATTTCCCCGAAAAGTGCCACCTGACGTCGACGGATCGGGAG
ATCTCCCGATCCCCTATGGTGCACTCTCAGTACAATCTGCTCTGATGCCGCATAGTTAAGCCAGTATCTG
CTCCCTGCTTGTGTGTTGGAGGTCGCTGAGTAGTGCGCGAGCAAAATTTAAGCTACAACAAGGCAAGGCT
TGACCGACAATTGCATGAAGAATCTGCTTAGGGTTAGGCGTTTTGCGCTGCTTCGTACGGGCCAGATATA
CGCGTTGACATTGATTATTGACTAGTTATTAATAGTAATCAATTACGGGGTCATTAGTTCATAGCCCATA
TATGGAGTTCCGCGTTACATAACTTA
Features (pLannotate 1.2.2; 25 found; start..end, strand, type, name):
    291..494     +  promoter       CMV promoter: human cytomegalovirus (CMV) immediate early promoter
    496..515     +  promoter       PLtetO-1 promoter (fragment): modified phage lambda PL promoter with tet operator sites (Lutz and Bujard, 1997)
    517..536     +  promoter       PLtetO-1 promoter (fragment): modified phage lambda PL promoter with tet operator sites (Lutz and Bujard, 1997)
    544..577     +  promoter       TRE3GV promoter (fragment): 3rd-generation Tet-responsive promoter that can be activated by binding of Tet-On® 3G, optimized for retroviral and lentiviral vectors
    661..816     +  CDS            NCOA3 (fragment): NCOA3_HUMAN - Also known as AIB1, BHLHE42, RAC3, TRAM1. Experimental evidence at protein level: Swiss-Prot protein existence level 1. Nuclear receptor coactivator that directly binds nuclear receptors and stimulates the transcriptional activities in a hormone- dependent fashion. Plays a central role in creating a multisubunit coactivator complex, which probably acts via remodeling of chromatin. Involved in the coactivation of different nuclear receptors, such as for steroids (GR and ER), retinoids (RARs and RXRs), thyroid hormone (TRs), vitamin D3 (VDR) and prostanoids (PPARs). Displays histon
    832..975     +  CDS            ZNF473 (fragment): ZN473_HUMAN - Also known as KIAA1141, ZFP100. Experimental evidence at protein level: Swiss-Prot protein existence level 1. Involved in histone 3'-end pre-mRNA processing by associating with U7 snRNP and interacting with SLBP/pre-mRNA complex. Increases histone 3'-end pre-mRNA processing but has no effect on U7 snRNP levels, when overexpressed. Required for cell cycle progression from G1 to S phases. From Homo sapiens (Human).
    991..1128    +  CDS            FOXO6 (fragment): FOXO6_HUMAN - Experimental evidence at protein level: Swiss-Prot protein existence level 1. Transcriptional activator. From Homo sapiens (Human).
   1206..1473    +  CDS            FRB* (fragment): T2098L mutant of FKBP-rapamycin binding domain of human FRAP binds synthetic ligands such as AP21967
   1592..1816    +  polyA_signal   bGH poly(A) signal: bovine growth hormone polyadenylation signal
   1832..1855    +  polyA_signal   bGH poly(A) signal (fragment): bovine growth hormone polyadenylation signal
   1859..1880    +  promoter       SV40 promoter (fragment): SV40 enhancer and early promoter
   1901..2134    +  rep_origin     f1 ori (fragment) (sequence partly withheld): f1 bacteriophage origin of replication; arrow indicates direction of (+) strand synthesis
   2139..2186    +  protein_bind   FRT: FLP-mediated recombination occurs in the 8-bp core sequence TCTAGAAA (Turan and Bode, 2011). FLP recombinase from the Saccharomyces cerevisiae 2μ plasmid
   2194..3216    +  CDS            HygR: aminoglycoside phosphotransferase from E. coli; aph(4)-Ia; confers resistance to hygromycin
   3226..3351    +  CDS            ble (fragment): BLE_KLEPN - Experimental evidence at protein level: Swiss-Prot protein existence level 1. Binding protein with a strong affinity to the bleomycin family of antibiotics. Binds to CL990; an antimitotic-antibiotic compound. From Klebsiella pneumoniae.
   3346..3467    +  polyA_signal   SV40 poly(A) signal: SV40 polyadenylation signal
   3540..3556    -  protein_bind   lac operator: The lac repressor binds to the lac operator to inhibit transcription in E. coli. This inhibition can be relieved by adding lactose or isopropyl-β-D-thiogalactopyranoside (IPTG). lac repressor encoded by lacI
   3564..3594    -  promoter       lac promoter: promoter for the E. coli lac operon
   3609..3630    -  protein_bind   CAP binding site: CAP binding activates transcription in the presence of cAMP. E. coli catabolite activator protein
   3643..3735    -  CDS            lacI (fragment): lac repressor; lacI; The lac repressor binds to the lac operator to inhibit transcription in E. coli. This inhibition can be relieved by adding lactose or isopropyl-β-D-thiogalactopyranoside (IPTG).
   3918..4506    -  rep_origin     ori: high-copy-number ColE1/pMB1/pBR322/pUC origin of replication
   4677..5537    -  CDS            AmpR: β-lactamase; bla; confers resistance to ampicillin, carbenicillin, and related antibiotics
   5538..5642    -  promoter       AmpR promoter: bla
   5701..5753    -  misc_feature   bom (fragment): basis of mobility region from pBR322
   5903..290     +  enhancer       CMV enhancer (across the origin): human cytomegalovirus immediate early enhancer
