[The description below was written by a language model from this plasmid's Addgene catalogue record and pLannotate feature annotations shown in this document.]
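Description:
EW392 CMV-TO-NZF-(GGS)x8-FRB(T2098L) (FLP-IN) is a 5,992-nt mammalian expression plasmid built on a Flp-In backbone, intended for FLP recombinase-mediated integration at a genomic FRT landing site. It is propagated in E. coli through a high-copy ColE1/pUC-type origin with ampicillin resistance; fragments of an f1 origin and lac regulatory elements remain from the parental backbone. Downstream of the expression cassette lies an FRT site immediately followed by a hygromycin resistance coding sequence and an SV40 polyadenylation signal. No intact promoter is annotated upstream of this marker, which fits the usual Flp-In design where the marker becomes expressed only after correct recombination into the landing site. The catalogue entry lists puromycin as the mammalian selectable marker, whereas the feature table shows HygR and no puromycin gene; the record does not resolve this discrepancy.

The payload is a synthetic fusion protein driven by the CMV enhancer/promoter carrying two tet operator sites (CMV-TO), so transcription can be repressed in cells expressing TetR and relieved with tetracycline or doxycycline. The open reading frame encodes the NZF activation domain, annotated as a tripartite assembly of fragments from human NCOA3, ZNF473 and FOXO6, joined by an eight-repeat GGS linker to the FRB rapamycin-binding domain of mTOR, and terminated by a bGH polyadenylation signal. FRB carries the T2098L mutation, which allows binding of rapamycin analogues such as AP21967. FRB fusions of this kind are generally used for chemically induced dimerization with an FKBP-fused partner, here recruiting a transcriptional activator on ligand addition. The associated publication concerns machine-guided protein engineering that balances deimmunization with therapeutic function.
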