Addgene plasmid #236157: EW392 CMV-TO-NZF-(GGS)x8-FRB(T2098L) (FLP-IN)
Purpose: Expresses NZF transcriptional activation domain attached by a GS linker to the mTOR FRB rapamycin binding domain with the T098L mutation, under control of CMV promoter with two TetR binding sites
Depositing lab: Xiaojing Gao. Depositing organization: Stanford University. Publication: Machine-guided dual-objective protein engineering for deimmunization and therapeutic functions. Wolfsberg E, Paul JS, Tycko J, Chen B, Bassik MC, Bintu L, Alizadeh AA, Gao XJ. Cell Syst. 2025 Jul 16;16(7):101299. doi: 10.1016/j.cels.2025.101299. Epub 2025 Jun 3. PubMed 40466641.
Backbone
  Vector backbone: FLP-IN
  Vector type: Mammalian Expression
  Selectable markers: Puromycin
Growth in bacteria
  Bacterial resistance: Ampicillin, 100 μg/mL
  Growth temperature: 37°C
  Growth strain: DH5alpha
  Copy number: High Copy
Gene/Insert
  Gene/Insert name: NZF-FRB
  Species: Synthetic
  Mutation: T2098L in FRB
  Promoter: CMV promoter with two TetR binding sites
  Cloning method: Gibson Cloning
Terms and licenses: Academic/Nonprofit Terms; Industry Terms: Not Available to Industry
Depositor comments: See https://benchling.com/s/seq-Y5iZHQoNS0QrZSwnbG5S?m=slm-BsVWDC5XWEjerwIwzY02for annotated sequence. Please visit https://doi.org/10.1101/2025.02.24.639918 for bioRxiv preprint.
How to cite: EW392 CMV-TO-NZF-(GGS)x8-FRB(T2098L) (FLP-IN) was a gift from Xiaojing Gao (Addgene plasmid # 236157 ; http://n2t.net/addgene:236157 ; RRID:Addgene_236157)
